>Addgene plasmid #211560 | pGlu57 | addgene full sequence | sequence record 438928 | Addgene NGS Result
TCGCGCGTTTCGGTGATGACGGTGAAAACCTCTGACACATGCAGCTCCCGGAGACGGTCACAGCTTGTCT
GTAAGCGGATGCCGGGAGCAGACAAGCCCGTCAGGGCGCGTCAGCGGGTGTTGGCGGGTGTCGGGGCTGG
CTTAACTATGCGGCATCAGAGCAGATTGTACTGAGAGTGCACCATATGCGGTGTGAAATACCGCACAGAT
GCGTAAGGAGAAAATACCGCATCATAGGCGCCGCTTCTTTGAGCGAACGATCAAAAATAAGTGGGGCCCC
ATCAAAAAAATATTCTCAACATAAAAAACTTTGTGTAATACTTGTAACGCTGAATTCGTCCCCTTCGTCT
AGAGGCCCAGGACACCGCCCTCTAAAGGCGGTAACAGGGGTTCGAATCCCCTAGGGGACGCTGCAGTCTG
CAGATCCTTAGCGAAAGCTAAGGATTTTTTTTAAGCTTCGGGCGTAATCATGGTCATAGCTGTTTCCTGT
GTGAAATTGTTATCCGCTCACAATTCCACACAACATACGAGCCGGAAGCATAAAGTGTAAAGCCTGGGGT
GCCTAATGAGTGAGCTAACTCACATTAATTGCGTTGCGCTCACTGCCCGCTTTCCAGTCGGGAAACCTGT
CGTGCCAGCTGCATTAATGAATCGGCCAACGCGCGGGGAGAGGCGGTTTGCGTATTGGGCGCTCTTCCGC
TTCCTCGCTCACTGACTCGCTGCGCTCGGTCGTTCGGCTGCGGCGAGCGGTATCAGCTCACTCAAAGGCG
GTAATACGGTTATCCACAGAATCAGGGGATAACGCAGGAAAGAACATGTGAGCAAAAGGCCAGCAAAAGG
CCAGGAACCGTAAAAAGGCCGCGTTGCTGGCGTTTTTCCATAGGCTCCGCCCCCCTGACGAGCATCACAA
AAATCGACGCTCAAGTCAGAGGTGGCGAAACCCGACAGGACTATAAAGATACCAGGCGTTTCCCCCTGGA
AGCTCCCTCGTGCGCTCTCCTGTTCCGACCCTGCCGCTTACCGGATACCTGTCCGCCTTTCTCCCTTCGG
GAAGCGTGGCGCTTTCTCATAGCTCACGCTGTAGGTATCTCAGTTCGGTGTAGGTCGTTCGCTCCAAGCT
GGGCTGTGTGCACGAACCCCCCGTTCAGCCCGACCGCTGCGCCTTATCCGGTAACTATCGTCTTGAGTCC
AACCCGGTAAGACACGACTTATCGCCACTGGCAGCAGCCACTGGTAACAGGATTAGCAGAGCGAGGTATG
TAGGCGGTGCTACAGAGTTCTTGAAGTGGTGGCCTAACTACGGCTACACTAGAAGAACAGTATTTGGTAT
CTGCGCTCTGCTGAAGCCAGTTACCTTCGGAAAAAGAGTTGGTAGCTCTTGATCCGGCAAACAAACCACC
GCTGGTAGCGGTGGTTTTTTTGTTTGCAAGCAGCAGATTACGCGCAGAAAAAAAGGATCTCAAGAAGATC
CTTTGATCTTTTCTACGGGGTCTGACGCTCAGTGGAACGAAAACTCACGTTAAGGGATTTTGGTCATGAG
ATTATCAAAAAGGATCTTCACCTAGATCCTTTTAAATTAAAAATGAAGTTTTAAATCAATCTAAAGTATA
TATGAGTAAACTTGGTCTGACAGTTACCAATGCTTAATCAGTGAGGCACCTATCTCAGCGATCTGTCTAT
TTCGTTCATCCATAGTTGCCTGACTCCCCGTCGTGTAGATAACTACGATACGGGAGGGCTTACCATCTGG
CCCCAGTGCTGCAATGATACCGCGAGATCCACGCTCACCGGCTCCAGATTTATCAGCAATAAACCAGCCA
GCCGGAAGGGCCGAGCGCAGAAGTGGTCCTGCAACTTTATCCGCCTCCATCCAGTCTATTAATTGTTGCC
GGGAAGCTAGAGTAAGTAGTTCGCCAGTTAATAGTTTGCGCAACGTTGTTGCCATTGCTACAGGCATCGT
GGTGTCACGCTCGTCGTTTGGTATGGCTTCATTCAGCTCCGGTTCCCAACGATCAAGGCGAGTTACATGA
TCCCCCATGTTGTGCAAAAAAGCGGTTAGCTCCTTCGGTCCTCCGATCGTTGTCAGAAGTAAGTTGGCCG
CAGTGTTATCACTCATGGTTATGGCAGCACTGCATAATTCTCTTACTGTCATGCCATCCGTAAGATGCTT
TTCTGTGACTGGTGAGTACTCAACCAAGTCATTCTGAGAATAGTGTATGCGGCGACCGAGTTGCTCTTGC
CCGGCGTCAATACGGGATAATACCGCGCCACATAGCAGAACTTTAAAAGTGCTCATCATTGGAAAACGTT
CTTCGGGGCGAAAACTCTCAAGGATCTTACCGCTGTTGAGATCCAGTTCGATGTAACCCACTCGTGCACC
CAACTGATCTTCAGCATCTTTTACTTTCACCAGCGTTTCTGGGTGAGCAAAAACAGGAAGGCAAAATGCC
GCAAAAAAGGGAATAAGGGCGACACGGAAATGTTGAATACTCATACTCTTCCTTTTTCAATATTATTGAA
GCATTTATCAGGGTTATTGTCTCATGAGCGGATACATATTTGAATGTATTTAGAAAAATAAACAAATAGG
GGTTCCGCGCACATTTCCCCGAAAAGTGCCACCTGACGTCTAAGAAACCATTATTATCATGACATTAACC
TATAAAAATAGGCGTATCACGAGGCCCTTTCGTC
Features (pLannotate 1.2.2; 11 found; start..end, strand, type, name):
    137..234     +  misc_feature   bom (fragment): basis of mobility region from pBR322
    337..409     +  ncRNA          tRNA: Accession: RF00005 - tRNA
    424..453     +  terminator     bacterial terminator (fragment): putative bacterial transcription terminator
    497..513     -  protein_bind   lac operator: The lac repressor binds to the lac operator to inhibit transcription in E. coli. This inhibition can be relieved by adding lactose or isopropyl-β-D-thiogalactopyranoside (IPTG). lac repressor encoded by lacI
    521..551     -  promoter       lac promoter: promoter for the E. coli lac operon
    566..587     -  protein_bind   CAP binding site: CAP binding activates transcription in the presence of cAMP. E. coli catabolite activator protein
    600..692     -  CDS            lacI (fragment): lac repressor; lacI; The lac repressor binds to the lac operator to inhibit transcription in E. coli. This inhibition can be relieved by adding lactose or isopropyl-β-D-thiogalactopyranoside (IPTG).
    875..1463    -  rep_origin     ori: high-copy-number ColE1/pMB1/pBR322/pUC origin of replication
   1634..2494    -  CDS            AmpR: β-lactamase; bla; confers resistance to ampicillin, carbenicillin, and related antibiotics
   2495..2599    -  promoter       AmpR promoter: bla
   2694..35      +  CDS            rop (fragment) (across the origin): Rop protein, which maintains plasmids at low copy number; rop
