[The description below was written by a language model from this plasmid's Addgene catalogue record and pLannotate feature annotations shown in this document.]
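Description:
pGlu57 is a small (about 2.7 kb) bacterial expression plasmid built on the pUC57 backbone that carries a synthetic amber suppressor tRNA designed to insert glutamate at UAG stop codons in E. coli. It replicates from the high-copy ColE1/pUC-type origin and is selected with ampicillin through the β-lactamase gene (AmpR) driven by its native bla promoter. The annotation also picks up backbone remnants typical of pUC-derived vectors. These include short fragments of bom, rop and lacI, and a lac promoter, operator and CAP-binding-site cluster. That cluster lies on the opposite strand, downstream of the insert and oriented back toward it, and appears to be residual lacZα-region sequence rather than the element driving the tRNA.

The payload is a roughly 70-nucleotide tRNA gene (tRNAGlu, listed as synthetic), cloned between EcoRI and PstI sites that both remain intact. It is followed closely by a short sequence annotated as a fragment of a putative bacterial transcription terminator. The catalogue states that expression comes from a synthetic promoter attributed to earlier suppressor tRNA work. This promoter is not called out as a separate feature in the automated annotation, so its exact position and nature cannot be confirmed from the table. The depositor notes that the plasmid was made using a sister construct, pAla57, as the vector, indicating it belongs to a matched series of suppressor tRNA plasmids differing in the amino acid delivered.

In use, pGlu57 would be present in cells expressing a target gene with an amber codon at a chosen position, so that read-through places glutamate there. With the rest of the series, one amber mutant can yield many natural amino acid substitutions at a single site, allowing semi-saturating mutagenesis to map how individual positions contribute to protein function.
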