Addgene plasmid #211560: pGlu57
Purpose: Amber Suppressor tRNA for Glutamate
Depositing lab: Aron Fenton & Liskin Swint-Kruse. Depositing organization: University of Kansas Medical Center. Publication: Amber Suppressor tRNA-Based Mutagenesis for Positional Semi-Saturated Mutagenesis with Natural Amino Acid Substitutions: An Approach for Mapping Positional Contributions to Protein Function. O’Neil PT, Zeczycki TN, Park K-T, Rodnin MV, Swint-Kruse L, Vincentelli R, Fenton AW. Biophysica. 2026; 6(4):72. 10.3390/biophysica6040072.
Backbone
  Vector backbone: pUC57
  Vector type: Bacterial Expression
Growth in bacteria
  Bacterial resistance: Ampicillin, 100 μg/mL
  Growth temperature: 37°C
  Growth strain: DH5alpha
  Copy number: High Copy
Gene/Insert
  Gene/Insert name: tRNAGlu
  Species: Synthetic
  Promoter: Synthetic (Miller 1986)
  Cloning method: Restriction Enzyme; 5′ cloning site EcoRI (not destroyed); 3′ cloning site PstI (not destroyed)
  Sequencing primers: 3′ M13R
Terms and licenses: Academic/Nonprofit Terms; Industry Terms: Not Available to Industry
Depositor comments: Cloned using pAla57 as the vector
How to cite: pGlu57 was a gift from Aron Fenton & Liskin Swint-Kruse (Addgene plasmid # 211560 ; http://n2t.net/addgene:211560 ; RRID:Addgene_211560)
